Addgene plasmid #47279: TAL3560
Depositing lab: Keith Joung. Depositing organization: Massachusetts General Hospital. Publication: Targeted gene disruption in somatic zebrafish cells using engineered TALENs. Sander JD, Cade L, Khayter C, Reyon D, Peterson RT, Joung JK, Yeh JR. Nat Biotechnol. 2011 Aug 5;29(8):697-8. doi: 10.1038/nbt.1934. PubMed 21822241.
Backbone
  Vector backbone: JDS71
  Backbone manufacturer: Addgene plasmid #32287
  Backbone size w/o insert (bp): 6447
  Vector type: Mammalian Expression ; T7
Growth in bacteria
  Bacterial resistance: Ampicillin, 100 μg/mL
  Growth temperature: 37°C
  Growth strain: XL1 Blue
  Copy number: High Copy
Gene/Insert
  Gene/Insert name: ZebrafishCommunity-Stat3-left (alt name: Stat3)
  Species: D. rerio (zebrafish)
  Insert size (bp): 1430
  Promoter: CMV
  Tag / fusion protein: 3X Flag (N terminal on backbone); WT FOKI (C terminal on backbone)
  Cloning method: Restriction Enzyme; 5′ cloning site BsmBI (destroyed during cloning); 3′ cloning site BsmBI (destroyed during cloning)
  Sequencing primers: 5′ CMV-F; 3′ BGH-rev
Terms and licenses: Academic/Nonprofit Terms; Industry Terms: Not Available to Industry
Depositor comments: Target binding site: TGCAGCAGTTGGAGACGC It is strongly recommended that users perform a diagnostic digest to verify this plasmid prior to use. For example, a double digest of the plasmid with BamHI and KpnI should result in two bands at 2.3kb and 5.8kb.
How to cite: TAL3560 was a gift from Keith Joung (Addgene plasmid # 47279 ; http://n2t.net/addgene:47279 ; RRID:Addgene_47279)
