[The description below was written by a language model from this plasmid's Addgene catalogue record.]
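Description:
TAL3560 is a TALEN expression plasmid encoding the left-hand monomer of a nuclease pair directed against the zebrafish (D. rerio) stat3 gene. It is built on the JDS71 backbone (about 6.4 kb without insert), a vector classed as mammalian expression with a T7 element, and is maintained in E. coli as a high-copy plasmid under ampicillin selection. The record does not include a feature table, so the origin of replication and other backbone details are not stated. The use of a BGH reverse sequencing primer suggests a BGH polyadenylation region downstream of the coding sequence.

The insert is an approximately 1.4 kb array of engineered TAL effector repeats, placed into the backbone through BsmBI sites that were destroyed in the process, as is typical of type IIS seamless assembly. The backbone supplies the flanking parts of the fusion protein: an N-terminal 3X Flag tag for detection and a C-terminal wild-type FokI nuclease domain. The repeat array therefore confers DNA-binding specificity for an 18-nucleotide site in stat3 noted by the depositor. FokI cleaves only as a dimer, so this left monomer must be paired with a matching right-hand TALEN that binds the opposite strand nearby. The resulting double-strand break is repaired imprecisely, producing disruptive insertions or deletions.

A CMV promoter drives expression in transfected cells. The T7 designation indicates that the coding sequence can also be transcribed in vitro to make mRNA, the usual route for delivery into zebrafish embryos. The construct is associated with work on targeted gene disruption in somatic zebrafish cells, and the depositor advises verifying the plasmid by diagnostic digest before use.
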