>Addgene plasmid #47279 | TAL3560 | depositor partial sequence | sequence record 67366 | Insert sequence
ATGGACTACAAAGACCATGACGGTGATTATAAAGATCATGACATCGATTACAAGGATGACGATGACAAGA
TGGCCCCCAAGAAGAAGAGGAAGGTGGGCATTCACCGCGGGGTACCTATGGTGGACTTGAGGACACTCGG
TTATTCGCAACAGCAACAGGAGAAAATCAAGCCTAAGGTCAGGAGCACCGTCGCGCAACACCACGAGGCG
CTTGTGGGGCATGGCTTCACTCATGCGCATATTGTCGCGCTTTCACAGCACCCTGCGGCGCTTGGGACGG
TGGCTGTCAAATACCAAGATATGATTGCGGCCCTGCCCGAAGCCACGCACGAGGCAATTGTAGGGGTCGG
TAAACAGTGGTCGGGAGCGCGAGCACTTGAGGCGCTGCTGACTGTGGCGGGTGAGCTTAGGGGGCCTCCG
CTCCAGCTCGACACCGGGCAGCTGCTGAAGATCGCGAAGAGAGGGGGAGTAACAGCGGTAGAGGCAGTGC
ACGCCTGGCGCAATGCGCTCACCGGGGCCCCCTTGAACCTGACCCCAGACCAGGTAGTCGCAATCGCGAA
CAATAATGGGGGAAAGCAAGCCCTGGAAACCGTGCAAAGGTTGTTGCCGGTCCTTTGTCAAGACCACGGC
CTTACACCGGAGCAAGTCGTGGCCATTGCATCCCACGACGGTGGCAAACAGGCTCTTGAGACGGTTCAGA
GACTTCTCCCAGTTCTCTGTCAAGCCCACGGGCTGACTCCCGATCAAGTTGTAGCGATTGCGTCGAACAT
TGGAGGGAAACAAGCATTGGAGACTGTCCAACGGCTCCTTCCCGTGTTGTGTCAAGCCCACGGTTTGACG
CCTGCACAAGTGGTCGCCATCGCCAACAACAACGGCGGTAAGCAGGCGCTGGAAACAGTACAGCGCCTGC
TGCCTGTACTGTGCCAGGATCATGGACTGACCCCAGACCAGGTAGTCGCAATCGCGTCACATGACGGGGG
AAAGCAAGCCCTGGAAACCGTGCAAAGGTTGTTGCCGGTCCTTTGTCAAGACCACGGCCTTACACCGGAG
CAAGTCGTGGCCATTGCAAGCAACATCGGTGGCAAACAGGCTCTTGAGACGGTTCAGAGACTTCTCCCAG
TTCTCTGTCAAGCCCACGGGCTGACTCCCGATCAAGTTGTAGCGATTGCGAATAACAATGGAGGGAAACA
AGCATTGGAGACTGTCCAACGGCTCCTTCCCGTGTTGTGTCAAGCCCACGGTTTGACGCCTGCACAAGTG
GTCGCCATCGCCTCGAATGGCGGCGGTAAGCAGGCGCTGGAAACAGTACAGCGCCTGCTGCCTGTACTGT
GCCAGGATCATGGACTGACCCCAGACCAGGTAGTCGCAATCGCGTCAAACGGAGGGGGAAAGCAAGCCCT
GGAAACCGTGCAAAGGTTGTTGCCGGTCCTTTGTCAAGACCACGGCCTTACACCGGAGCAAGTCGTGGCC
ATTGCAAATAATAACGGTGGCAAACAGGCTCTTGAGACGGTTCAGAGACTTCTCCCAGTTCTCTGTCAAG
CCCACGGGCTGACTCCCGATCAAGTTGTAGCGATTGCGAATAACAATGGAGGGAAACAAGCATTGGAGAC
TGTCCAACGGCTCCTTCCCGTGTTGTGTCAAGCCCACGGTTTGACGCCTGCACAAGTGGTCGCCATCGCC
TCCAATATTGGCGGTAAGCAGGCGCTGGAAACAGTACAGCGCCTGCTGCCTGTACTGTGCCAGGATCATG
GACTGACCCCAGACCAGGTAGTCGCAATCGCGAACAATAATGGGGGAAAGCAAGCCCTGGAAACCGTGCA
AAGGTTGTTGCCGGTCCTTTGTCAAGACCACGGCCTTACACCGGAGCAAGTCGTGGCCATTGCAAGCAAC
ATCGGTGGCAAACAGGCTCTTGAGACGGTTCAGAGACTTCTCCCAGTTCTCTGTCAAGCCCACGGGCTGA
CTCCCGATCAAGTTGTAGCGATTGCGTCGCATGACGGAGGGAAACAAGCATTGGAGACTGTCCAACGGCT
CCTTCCCGTGTTGTGTCAAGCCCACGGTTTGACGCCTGCACAAGTGGTCGCCATCGCCAACAACAACGGC
GGTAAGCAGGCGCTGGAAACAGTACAGCGCCTGCTGCCTGTACTGTGCCAGGATCATGGACTGACACCCG
AACAGGTGGTCGCCATTGCTTCCCACGACGGAGGACGGCCAGCCTTGGAG
