>Addgene plasmid #47279 | TAL3560 | addgene partial sequence | sequence record 69285 | JDS-TALEN-F 5'-TAGGGGTCGGTAAACAGTGG-3'
CTGACTGTGGCGGGTGAGCTTAGGGGGCCTCCGCTCCAGCTCGACACCGGGCAGCTGCTGAAGATCGCGA
AGAGAGGGGGAGTAACAGCGGTAGAGGCAGTGCACGCCTGGCGCAATGCGCTCACCGGGGCCCCCTTGAA
CCTGACCCCAGACCAGGTAGTCGCAATCGCGAACAATAATGGGGGAAAGCAAGCCCTGGAAACCGTGCAA
AGGTTGTTGCCGGTCCTTTGTCAAGACCACGGCCTTACACCGGAGCAAGTCGTGGCCATTGCATCCCACG
ACGGTGGCAAACAGGCTCTTGAGACGGTTCAGAGACTTCTCCCAGTTCTCTGTCAAGCCCACGGGCTGAC
TCCCGATCAAGTTGTAGCGATTGCGTCGAACATTGGAGGGAAACAAGCATTGGAGACTGTCCAACGGCTC
CTTCCCGTGTTGTGTCAAGCCCACGGTTTGACGCCTGCACAAGTGGTCGCCATCGCCAACAACAACGGCG
GTAAGCAGGCGCTGGAAACAGTACAGCGCCTGCTGCCTGTACTGTGCCAGGATCATGGACTGACCCCAGA
CCAGGTAGTCGCAATCGCGTCACATGACGGGGGAAAGCAAGCCCTGGAAACCGTGCAAAGGTTGTTGCCG
GTCCTTTGTCAAGACCACGGCCTTACACCGGAGCAAGTCGTGGCCATTGCAAGCAACATCGGTGGCAAAC
AGGCTCTTGAGACGGTTCAGAGACTTCTCCCAGTTCTCTGTCAAGCCCACGGGCTGACTCCCGATCAAGT
TGTAGCGATTGCGAATAACAATGGAGGGAAACAAGCATTGGAGACTGTCCAACGGCTCCTTCCCGTGTTG
TGTCAAGCCCACGGTTTGACGCCTGCACAAGTGGTCGCCATCGCCTC
